>Addgene plasmid #244778 | CL20_mEGFP_Vidr_011 | addgene full sequence | sequence record 488241 | Addgene NGS Result
TTGAGATCCTTTTTTTCTGCGCGTAATCTGCTGCTTGCAAACAAAAAAACCACCGCTACCAGCGGTGGTT
TGTTTGCCGGATCAAGAGCTACCAACTCTTTTTCCGAAGGTAACTGGCTTCAGCAGAGCGCAGATACCAA
ATACTGTTCTTCTAGTGTAGCCGTAGTTAGGCCACCACTTCAAGAACTCTGTAGCACCGCCTACATACCT
CGCTCTGCTAATCCTGTTACCAGTGGCTGCTGCCAGTGGCGATAAGTCGTGTCTTACCGGGTTGGACTCA
AGACGATAGTTACCGGATAAGGCGCAGCGGTCGGGCTGAACGGGGGGTTCGTGCACACAGCCCAGCTTGG
AGCGAACGACCTACACCGAACTGAGATACCTACAGCGTGAGCTATGAGAAAGCGCCACGCTTCCCGAAGG
GAGAAAGGCGGACAGGTATCCGGTAAGCGGCAGGGTCGGAACAGGAGAGCGCACGAGGGAGCTTCCAGGG
GGAAACGCCTGGTATCTTTATAGTCCTGTCGGGTTTCGCCACCTCTGACTTGAGCGTCGATTTTTGTGAT
GCTCGTCAGGGGGGCGGAGCCTATGGAAAAACGCCAGCAACGCGGCCTTTTTACGGTTCCTGGCCTTTTG
CTGGCCTTTTGCTCACATGTTCTTTCCTGCGTTATCCCCTGATTCTGTGGATAACCGTATTACCGCCTTT
GAGTGAGCTGATACCGCTCGCCGCAGCCGAACGACCGAGCGCAGCGAGTCAGTGAGCGAGGAAGCGGAAG
AGCGCCCAATACGCAAACCGCCTCTCCCCGCGCGTTGGCCGATTCATTAATGCAGCGGATCCAGACATGA
TAAGATACATTGATGAGTTTGGACAAACCACAACTAGAATGCAGTGAAAAAAATGCTTTATTTGTGAAAT
TTGTGATGCTATTGCTTTATTTGTAACCATTATAAGCTGCAATAAACAAGTTAGCTTTTTGCAAAAGCCT
AGGCCTCCAAAAAAGCCTCCTCACTACTTCTGGAATAGCTCAGAGGCCGAGGCGGCCTCGGCCTCTGCAT
AAATAAAAAAAATTAGTCAGCCATGGGGCGGAGAATGGGCGGAACTGGGCGGAGTTAGGGGCGGGATGGG
CGGAGTTAGGGGCGGGACTATGGTTGCTGACTAATTGAGATGCGGATCCGCTGGCACGACAGGTTTCCCG
ACTGGAAAGCGGGCAGTGAGCGCAACGCAATTAATGTGAGTTAGCTCACTCATTAGGCACCCCAGGCTTT
ACACTTTATGCTTCCGGCTCGTATGTTGTGTGGAATTGTGAGCGGATAACAATTTCACACAGGAAACAGC
TATGACCATGATTACGCCAAGCTTGGGCTGCAGGTCGAGGGATCTCCATAAGAGAAGAGGGACAGCTATG
ACTGGGAGTAGTCAGGAGAGGAGGAAAAATCTGGCTAGTAAAACATGTAAGGAAAATTTTAGGGATGTTA
AAGAAAAAAATAACACAAAACAAAATATAAAAAAAATCTAACCTCAAGTCAAGGCTTTTCTATGGAATAA
GGAATGGACAGCAGGGGGCTGTTTCATATACTGATGACCTCTTTATAGCCAACCTTTGTTCATGGCAGCC
AGCATATGGGCATATGTTGCCAAACTCTAAACCAAATACTCATTCTGATGTTTTAAATGATTTGCCCTCC
CATATGTCCTTCCGAGTGAGAGACACAAAAAATTCCAACACACTATTGCAATGAAAATAAATTTCCTTTA
TTAGCCAGAAGTCAGATGCTCAAGGGGCTTCATGATGTCCCCATAATTTTTGGCAGAGGGAAAAAGATCT
GCTAGCTCGAGCAGCTGAAGCTTTATTGAGGCTTAAGCAGTGGGTTCCCTAGTTAGCCAGAGAGCTCCCA
GGCTCAGATCTGGTCTAACCAGAGAGACCCAGTACAGGCAAAAAGCAGATCTTGTCTTCTTTGGGAGTGA
ATTAGCCCTTCCAGTCCCCCCTTTTCTTTTAAAAAGTGGCTAAGATCTACAGCTGCCTTGTAAGTCATTG
GTCTTAAAGGTACCGTAATCTTATCTAGAACCGGTTCAATGCAAGGGCTCACGTTCTCCTGAGGTAAATG
AAGAGGAACGTGCAGACTTGCCACCAACCAGACGCTTGGTGGAGCGACTGCCAGTGTGAGTACCGGAGAC
CCCTGTATCACCGTGGTGAGTGTACCCCTGGGGGCTTTGGGCTTGTTGGGCTTCACGTAATTCGCGCTCT
AAGGTGGCAGTTTTAAATTTCTCTAAATTCAACTGCTGTTGAAGTTCCTCAGTTTTTCCTAATGACGGAC
GTAAGACTGTATTGCGTGCAAGGGCAGCGGCGGAAGGGCGTTGTTCCGCATCGGGCTGAATCATATTTTT
CAATAAACTCGAAAAACTCTCGGATAATTCTTGAGGTACATCTGGGAAATTGCCTTTACGGATATGATGC
CACGCAGCCCCCCGGGAAGCGGCCGCACTTCCCCCGGAGCCTCCGCTTCCGCCCTTGTACAGCTCGTCCA
TGCCGAGAGTGATCCCGGCGGCGGTCACGAACTCCAGCAGGACCATGTGATCGCGCTTCTCGTTGGGGTC
TTTGCTCAGCTTGGACTGGGTGCTCAGGTAGTGGTTGTCGGGCAGCAGCACGGGGCCGTCGCCGATGGGG
GTGTTCTGCTGGTAGTGGTCGGCGAGCTGCACGCTGCCGTCCTCGATGTTGTGGCGGATCTTGAAGTTCA
CCTTGATGCCGTTCTTCTGCTTGTCGGCCATGATATAGACGTTGTGGCTGTTGTAGTTGTACTCCAGCTT
GTGCCCCAGGATGTTGCCGTCCTCCTTGAAGTCGATGCCCTTCAGCTCGATGCGGTTCACCAGGGTGTCG
CCCTCGAACTTCACCTCGGCGCGGGTCTTGTAGTTGCCGTCGTCCTTGAAGAAGATGGTGCGCTCCTGGA
CGTAGCCTTCGGGCATGGCGGACTTGAAGAAGTCGTGCTGCTTCATGTGGTCGGGGTAGCGGCTGAAGCA
CTGCACGCCGTAGGTCAGGGTGGTCACGAGGGTGGGCCAGGGCACGGGCAGCTTGCCGGTGGTGCAGATG
AACTTCAGGGTCAGCTTGCCGTAGGTGGCATCGCCCTCGCCCTCGCCGGACACGCTGAACTTGTGGCCGT
TTACGTCGCCGTCCAGCTCGACCAGGATGGGCACCACCCCGGTGAACAGCTCCTCGCCCTTGCTCACCAT
GGTGGCGACCGGTGGATCCCGGGCCCGCGGTACCGTCGACTGCAGAATTCGGTTCACTAAACGAGCCCGG
TTCACTAAACGAGCTCTGCTTATATAGACCTCCCACCGTACACGCCTACCGCCCATTTGCGTCAATGGGG
CGGAGTTGTTACGACATTTTGGAAAGTCCCGTTGATTTTGGTGCCAAAACAAACTCCCATTGACGTCAAT
GGGGTGGAGACTTGGAAATCCCCGTGAGTCAAACCGCTATCCACGCCCATTGATGTACTGCCAAAACCGC
ATCACCATGGTAATAGCGATGACTAATACGTAGATGTACTGCCAAGTAGGAAAGTCCCATAAGGTCATGT
ACTGGGCATAATGCCAGGCGGGCCATTTACCGTCATTGACGTCAATAGGGGGCGTACTTGGCATATGATA
CACTTGATGTACTGCCAAGTGGGCAGTTTACCGTAAATACTCCACCCATTGACGTCAATGGAAAGTCCCT
ATTGGCGTTACTATGGGAACATACGTCATTATTGACGTCAATGGGCGGGGGTCGTTGGGCGGTCAGCCAG
GCGGGCCATTTACCGTAAGTTATGTAACGCGGAACTCCATATATGGGCTATGAACTAATGACCCCGTAAT
TGATTACTATTAATAACTAGCACGCGTTCGAAGCTTGAGCTCGGTCCCCTCGGGGTTGGGAGGTGGGTCT
GAAACGATAATGGTGAATATCCCTGCCTAACTCTATTCACTATAGAAAGTACAGCAAAAACTATTCTTAA
ACCTACCAAGCCTCCTACTATCATTATGAATAATTTTATATACCACAGCCAATTTGTTATGTTAAACCAA
TTCCACAAACTTGCCCATTTATCTAATTCCAATAATTCTTGTTCATTCTTTTCTTGCTGGTTTTGCGATT
CTTCAATTAAGGAGTGTATTAAGCTTGTGTAATTGTTAATTTCTCTGTCCCACTCCATCCAGGTCGTGTG
ATTCCAAATCTGTTCCAGAGATTTATTACTCCAACTAGCATTCCAAGGCACAGCAGTGGTGCAAATGAGT
TTTCCAGAGCAACCCCAAATCCCCAGGAGCTGTTGATCCTTTAGGTATCTTTCCACAGCCAGGATTCTTG
CCTGGAGCTGCTTGATGCCCCAGACTGTGAGTTGCAACAGATGCTGTTGCGCCTCAATAGCCCTCAGCAA
ATTGTTCTGCTGCTGCACTATACCAGACAATAATTGTCTGGCCTGTACCGTCAGCGTCATTGACGCTGCG
CCCATAGTGCTTCCTGCTGCTCCCAAGAACCCAAGGAACAAAGCTCCTATTCCCACTGCTCTTTTTTCTC
TCTGCACCACTCTTCTCTTTGCCTTGGTGGGTGCTACTCCTAATGGTTCAATTTTTACTACTTTATATTT
ATATAATTCACTTCTCCAATTGTCCCTCATATCTCCTCCTTATGGTGTTTTACTAAACTTTTCCATGTTC
TAATCCTCATCCTGTCTACTTGCCACACAATCATCACCTGCCATCTGTTTTCCATAATCCCTAATGATCT
TTGCTTTTCTTCTTGGCACTACTTTTATGTCACTATTATCTTGTATTACTACTGCCCCTTCACCTTTCCA
GAGGAGCTTTGCTGGTCCTTTCCAAAGTGGATTTCTGCTGTCCCTGTAATAAACCCGAAAATTTTGAATT
TTTGTAATTTGTTTTTGTAATTCTTTAGTTTGTATGTCTGTTGCTATTATGTCTACTATTCTTTCCCCTG
CACTGTACCCCCCAATCCCCCCTTTTCTTTTAAAATTGTGGATGAATACTGCCATTTGTACTGCTGTCTT
AAGATGTTCAGCCTGATCTCTTACCTGTCCTATAATTTTCTTTAATTCTTTATTCATAGATTCTACTACT
CCTTGACTTTGGGGATTGTAGGGAATTTCCAGGTCTGAAGATCCTGCTGCTTGCTGTGCTTTTTTCTTAC
TTTTGTTTTGCTCTTCCTCTATCTTGTCTAAAGCTTCCTTGGTGTCTTTTATCTCTATCCTTTGATGCAC
ACAATAGAGGGTTGCTACTGTATTATATAATGATCTAAGTTCTTCTGATCCTGTCTGAAGGGATGGTTGT
AGCTGTCCCAGTATTTGTCTACAGCCTTCTGATGTTTCTAACAGGCCAGTATTAACTGCGAATCGTTCTA
GCTCCCTGCTTGCCCATACTATATGTTTTAATTTATATTTTTTCTTTCCCCCTGGCCTTAACCGAATTTT
TTCCCATCGCGATCTAATTCTCCCCCGCTTAATACTGACGCTCTCGCACCCATCTCTCTCCTTCTAGCCT
CCGCTAGTCAAAATTTTTGGCGTACTCACCAGTCGCCGCCCCTCGCCTCTTGCCGTGCGCGCTTCAGCAA
GCCGAGTCCTGCGTCGAGAGAGCTCCTCTGGTTTCCCTTTCGCTTTCAAGTCCCTGTTCGGGCGCCACTG
CTAGAGATTTTCCACACTGACTAAAAGGGTCTGAGGGATCTCTAGTTACCAGAGTCACACAACAGACGGG
CACACACTACTTGAAGCACTCAAGGCAAGCTTTATTGAGGCTTAAGCAGTGGGTTCCCTAGTTAGCCAGA
GAGCTCCCAGGCTCAGATCTGGTCTAACCAGAGAGACCCAGTACAGGCAAAAAGCAGCTGCTTATATGCA
GGATCTGAGGGCTCGCCACTCCCCAGTCCCGCCCAGGCCACGCCTCCCATGGTAATAGCGATGACTAATA
CGTAGATGTACTGCCAAGTAGGAAAGTCCCATAAGGTCATGTACTGGGCATAATGCCAGGCGGGCCATTT
ACCGTCATTGACGTCAATAGGGGGCGTACTTGGCATATGATACACTTGATGTACTGCCAAGTGGGCAGTT
TACCGTAAATACTCCACCCATTGACGTCAATGGAAAGTCCCTATTGGCGTTACTATGGGAACATACGTCA
TTATTGACGTCAATGGGCGGGGGTCGTTGGGCGGTCAGCCAGGCGGGCCATTTACCGTAAGTTATGTAAC
GCGGAACTCCATATATGGGCTATGAACTAATGACCCCGTAATTGATTACTATTAATAACTAGTCAATAAT
CAATGTCGACCCAGGTGGCACTTTTCGGGGAAATGTGCGCGGAACCCCTATTTGTTTATTTTTCTAAATA
CATTCAAATATGTATCCGCTCATGAGACAATAACCCTGATAAATGCTTCAATAATATTGAAAAAGGAAGA
GTATGAGTATTCAACATTTCCGTGTCGCCCTTATTCCCTTTTTTGCGGCATTTTGCCTTCCTGTTTTTGC
TCACCCAGAAACGCTGGTGAAAGTAAAAGATGCTGAAGATCAGTTGGGTGCACGAGTGGGTTACATCGAA
CTGGATCTCAACAGCGGTAAGATCCTTGAGAGTTTTCGCCCCGAAGAACGTTTTCCAATGATGAGCACTT
TTAAAGTTCTGCTATGTGGCGCGGTATTATCCCGTATTGACGCCGGGCAAGAGCAACTCGGTCGCCGCAT
ACACTATTCTCAGAATGACTTGGTTGAGTACTCACCAGTCACAGAAAAGCATCTTACGGATGGCATGACA
GTAAGAGAATTATGCAGTGCTGCCATAACCATGAGTGATAACACTGCGGCCAACTTACTTCTGACAACGA
TCGGAGGACCGAAGGAGCTAACCGCTTTTTTGCACAACATGGGGGATCATGTAACTCGCCTTGATCGTTG
GGAACCGGAGCTGAATGAAGCCATACCAAACGACGAGCGTGACACCACGATGCCTGTAGCAATGGCAACA
ACGTTGCGCAAACTATTAACTGGCGAACTACTTACTCTAGCTTCCCGGCAACAATTAATAGACTGGATGG
AGGCGGATAAAGTTGCAGGACCACTTCTGCGCTCGGCCCTTCCGGCTGGCTGGTTTATTGCTGATAAATC
TGGAGCCGGTGAGCGTGGGTCTCGCGGTATCATTGCAGCACTGGGGCCAGATGGTAAGCCCTCCCGTATC
GTAGTTATCTACACGACGGGGAGTCAGGCAACTATGGATGAACGAAATAGACAGATCGCTGAGATAGGTG
CCTCACTGATTAAGCATTGGTAACTGTCAGACCAAGTTTACTCATATATACTTTAGATTGATTTAAAACT
TCATTTTTAATTTAAAAGGATCTAGGTGAAGATCCTTTTTGATAATCTCATGACCAAAATCCCTTAACGT
GAGTTTTCGTTCCACTGAGCGTCAGACCCCGTAGAAAAGATCAAAGGATCTTC
Features (pLannotate 1.2.2; 29 found; start..end, strand, type, name):
      1..589     +  rep_origin     ori: high-copy-number ColE1/pMB1/pBR322/pUC origin of replication
    772..826     +  CDS            lacI (fragment): lac repressor; lacI; The lac repressor binds to the lac operator to inhibit transcription in E. coli. This inhibition can be relieved by adding lactose or isopropyl-β-D-thiogalactopyranoside (IPTG).
    828..962     -  polyA_signal   SV40 poly(A) signal: SV40 polyadenylation signal
    982..1117    -  rep_origin     SV40 ori: SV40 origin of replication
   1141..1163    -  promoter       SV40 promoter (fragment): SV40 enhancer and early promoter
   1170..1209    +  CDS            lacI (fragment): lac repressor; lacI; The lac repressor binds to the lac operator to inhibit transcription in E. coli. This inhibition can be relieved by adding lactose or isopropyl-β-D-thiogalactopyranoside (IPTG).
   1222..1243    +  protein_bind   CAP binding site: CAP binding activates transcription in the presence of cAMP. E. coli catabolite activator protein
   1258..1288    +  promoter       lac promoter: promoter for the E. coli lac operon
   1296..1312    +  protein_bind   lac operator: The lac repressor binds to the lac operator to inhibit transcription in E. coli. This inhibition can be relieved by adding lactose or isopropyl-β-D-thiogalactopyranoside (IPTG). lac repressor encoded by lacI
   1697..1752    -  polyA_signal   β-globin poly(A) signal: rabbit β-globin polyadenylation signal (Gil and Proudfoot, 1987)
   1838..1973    -  LTR            3' LTR (ΔU3) (fragment): self-inactivating 3' long terminal repeat (LTR) from HIV-1
   1975..2043    -  CDS            nef (fragment): NEF_HV1Z2 - Experimental evidence at protein level: Swiss-Prot protein existence level 1. Extracellular Nef protein targets CD4(+) T-lymphocytes for apoptosis by interacting with CXCR4 surface receptors. From Human immunodeficiency virus type 1 group M subtype D (isolate Z2/CDC-Z34) (HIV-1).
   2069..2461    -  CDS            WEE2 (fragment): WEE2_HUMAN - Also known as WEE1B. Experimental evidence at protein level: Swiss-Prot protein existence level 1. Oocyte-specific protein tyrosine kinase that phosphorylates and inhibits CDK1/CDC2 and acts as a key regulator of meiosis during both prophase I and metaphase II (PubMed:29606300). Required to maintain meiotic arrest in oocytes during the germinal vesicle (GV) stage, a long period of quiescence at dictyate prophase I, by phosphorylating CDK1 at 'Tyr-15', leading to inhibit CDK1 activity and prevent meiotic reentry. Also required for metaphase II exit during egg activation by phosphor
   2504..3220    -  CDS            mEGFP: mEGFP is a basic (constitutively fluorescent) green fluorescent protein published in 2002, derived from Aequorea victoria. It has moderate acid sensitivity.
   3234..3271    -  misc_feature   MCS (fragment): multiple cloning site
   3270..3286    -  promoter       tight TRE promoter (fragment): Tet-responsive promoter PTight, consisting of seven tet operator sequences followed by the minimal CMV promoter
   3302..3505    -  promoter       CMV promoter: human cytomegalovirus (CMV) immediate early promoter
   3506..3809    -  enhancer       CMV enhancer: human cytomegalovirus immediate early enhancer
   3877..3893    -  misc_feature   MCS (fragment): multiple cloning site
   3893..3918    -  CDS            Rev (fragment): human immunodeficiency virus 1 (HIV-1) Rev protein; rev; enhances nuclear export of unspliced and incompletely spliced viral mRNAs
   4295..4528    -  misc_feature   RRE: The Rev response element (RRE) of HIV-1 allows for Rev-dependent mRNA export from the nucleus to the cytoplasm.
   4662..4745    -  CDS            vif (fragment): VIF_HV1BR - Experimental evidence at protein level: Swiss-Prot protein existence level 1. Counteracts the innate antiviral activity of host APOBEC3F and APOBEC3G. Forms a complex with host APOBEC3F and APOBEC3G thus preventing the entry of these lethally hypermutating enzymes into progeny virions. Recruits an active E3 ubiquitin ligase complex composed of elongin BC, CUL5, and RBX2 to induce polyubiquitination of APOBEC3G and APOBEC3F. In turn, they are directed to the 26S proteasome for degradation. Vif interaction with APOBEC3G also blocks its cytidine deaminase activity in a proteasome-inde
   4888..5005    -  misc_feature   cPPT/CTS: central polypurine tract and central termination sequence of HIV-1
   5154..5513    -  CDS            HIV-1 gag (fragment): gag protein from human immunodeficiency virus 1; gag
   5497..5622    -  misc_feature   HIV-1 Ψ: packaging signal of human immunodeficiency virus type 1
   5669..5926    -  LTR            5' LTR (truncated): truncated 5' long terminal repeat (LTR) from HIV-1
   5928..6307    -  enhancer       CMV enhancer: human cytomegalovirus immediate early enhancer
   6338..6442    +  promoter       AmpR promoter: bla
   6443..7303    +  CDS            AmpR: β-lactamase; bla; confers resistance to ampicillin, carbenicillin, and related antibiotics
