[The description below was written by a language model from this plasmid's Addgene catalogue record and pLannotate feature annotations shown in this document.]
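Description:
CL20_mEGFP_Vidr_011 is a mammalian expression plasmid built on the CL20 backbone. The catalogue lists it only as a mammalian expression vector, but its feature table shows it to be an HIV-1-derived, self-inactivating lentiviral transfer vector. It is maintained in E. coli through a high-copy ColE1/pUC-type origin and selected with ampicillin via the β-lactamase gene. The listed recombination-reduced growth strain is consistent with the repeated LTR sequences. The viral portion runs on the reverse strand of the sequenced 7.5 kb record. A CMV enhancer sits upstream of a truncated 5' LTR, an arrangement that typically drives genomic RNA production in packaging cells. This is followed by the Ψ packaging signal with an adjoining gag fragment, the cPPT/CTS element, the Rev response element for Rev-dependent nuclear export, and a ΔU3 3' LTR fragment followed by a rabbit β-globin polyadenylation signal. Residual SV40 origin/poly(A) and lac promoter/operator segments lie in the plasmid backbone.

The payload is an internal CMV enhancer/promoter cassette driving monomeric EGFP fused to the N-terminus of Vidr_011. This insert is an unmutated intrinsically disordered region taken from the human WEE2 kinase, and the depositor comment suggests it corresponds to residues 437–567. The annotated WEE2 fragment downstream of mEGFP fits this arrangement. The short "tight TRE" hit next to the CMV promoter probably reflects shared minimal CMV sequence rather than a tetracycline-responsive element. No mammalian selection marker is annotated, so mEGFP fluorescence serves as the readout. The construct is intended to express the fluorescently tagged IDR in mammalian cells, by transfection or potentially by lentiviral transduction. The associated work examined links between protein condensate formation and RNA biology.
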