Addgene plasmid #244778: CL20_mEGFP_Vidr_011
Purpose: Express mEGFP-tagged intrinsically disordered protein (IDR), Vidr_011, derived from human protein WEE2
Depositing lab: Richard Kriwacki. Depositing organization: St. Jude Children's Research Hospital. Publication: Proteome-wide computational analyses reveal links between protein condensate formation and RNA biology. Maiti S, Tripathi S, Baggett DW, Phillips AH, Park CG, Wang J, Wahiduzzaman, Freyaldenhoven WT, Kinger S, Pioso BJ, Bollinger JC, Somjee R, Lang B, Babu MM, Kriwacki RW. Sci Adv. 2025 Dec 5;11(49):eady1420. doi: 10.1126/sciadv.ady1420. Epub 2025 Dec 3. PubMed 41337585.
Backbone
  Vector backbone: CL20
  Vector type: Mammalian Expression
Growth in bacteria
  Bacterial resistance: Ampicillin, 100 μg/mL
  Growth temperature: 37°C
  Growth strain: NEB Stable
  Copy number: High Copy
Gene/Insert
  Gene/Insert name: Vidr_011
  Species: H. sapiens (human)
  Mutation: Unmutated
  Tag / fusion protein: monomeric EGFP (N terminal on insert)
  Cloning method: Restriction Enzyme; 5′ cloning site Unknown (unknown if destroyed)
Terms and licenses: Academic/Nonprofit Terms; Industry Terms: Not Available to Industry
Depositor comments: WEE2_437_567
How to cite: CL20_mEGFP_Vidr_011 was a gift from Richard Kriwacki (Addgene plasmid # 244778 ; http://n2t.net/addgene:244778 ; RRID:Addgene_244778)
